>Addgene plasmid #157842 | ND6-DdCBE-left side TALE | addgene full sequence | sequence record 307644 | Addgene NGS Result
GACGGATCGGGAGATCTCCCGATCCCCTATGGTGCACTCTCAGTACAATCTGCTCTGATGCCGCATAGTT
AAGCCAGTATCTGCTCCCTGCTTGTGTGTTGGAGGTCGCTGAGTAGTGCGCGAGCAAAATTTAAGCTACA
ACAAGGCAAGGCTTGACCGACAATTGCATGAAGAATCTGCTTAGGGTTAGGCGTTTTGCGCTGCTTCGCG
ATGTACGGGCCAGATATACGCGTTGACATTGATTATTGACTAGTTATTAATAGTAATCAATTACGGGGTC
ATTAGTTCATAGCCCATATATGGAGTTCCGCGTTACATAACTTACGGTAAATGGCCCGCCTGGCTGACCG
CCCAACGACCCCCGCCCATTGACGTCAATAATGACGTATGTTCCCATAGTAACGCCAATAGGGACTTTCC
ATTGACGTCAATGGGTGGAGTATTTACGGTAAACTGCCCACTTGGCAGTACATCAAGTGTATCATATGCC
AAGTACGCCCCCTATTGACGTCAATGACGGTAAATGGCCCGCCTGGCATTATGCCCAGTACATGACCTTA
TGGGACTTTCCTACTTGGCAGTACATCTACGTATTAGTCATCGCTATTACCATGGTGATGCGGTTTTGGC
AGTACATCAATGGGCGTGGATAGCGGTTTGACTCACGGGGATTTCCAAGTCTCCACCCCATTGACGTCAA
TGGGAGTTTGTTTTGGCACCAAAATCAACGGGACTTTCCAAAATGTCGTAACAACTCCGCCCCATTGACG
CAAATGGGCGGTAGGCGTGTACGGTGGGAGGTCTATATAAGCAGAGCTCTCTGGCTAACTAGAGAACCCA
CTGCTTACTGGCTTATCGAAATTAATACGACTCACTATAGGGAGACCCAAGCTGGCTAGCACCATGGCCC
TGTCCCGTGCGGTTTGTGGCACCTCCCGTCAACTGGCTCCGGTTCTGGGTTATCTGGGTTCCCGTCAAAA
ACACTCCCTGCCGGACTACCCGTATGATGTTCCGGATTACGCTGGCTACCCATACGACGTCCCAGACTAC
GCTGGCTACCCATACGACGTCCCAGACTACGCTATGGACATCGCGGATCTGCGTACCCTGGGTTACAGCC
AGCAGCAGCAGGAGAAGATCAAGCCGAAGGTGCGCAGCACCGTGGCTCAGCACCACGAAGCCCTGGTGGG
CCACGGTTTCACCCACGCTCACATTGTGGCCCTGAGCCAGCACCCAGCCGCGCTGGGCACCGTGGCCGTG
AAATATCAGGATATGATTGCTGCCCTGCCAGAGGCCACCCATGAAGCTATTGTGGGCGTGGGCAAGCAGT
GGAGCGGTGCTCGTGCGCTGGAGGCGCTGCTGACCGTGGCTGGTGAACTGCGTGGTCCGCCGCTGCAGCT
GGACACCGGTCAGCTGCTGAAAATCGCGAAACGTGGCGGTGTGACCGCGGTGGAAGCCGTGCATGCTTGG
CGTAATGCTCTGACCGGTGCGCCGCTGAACCTGACCCCGCAGCAGGTGGTGGCTATTGCCAGCAACAACG
GCGGTAAACAGGCCCTGGAGACCGTGCAGCGCCTGCTGCCGGTGCTGTGCCAGGCCCATGGTCTGACCCC
GGAGCAGGTGGTGGCGATCGCTAGCAACATCGGCGGCAAGCAGGCCCTGGAAACCGTGCAGGCGCTGTTA
CCGGTGCTGTGCCAGGCTCATGGCCTGACCCCGGAACAAGTTGTGGCTATTGCCAGCCATGATGGCGGTA
AACAGGCTCTGGAAACCGTGCAGCGTCTGTTGCCGGTGCTGTGCCAAGCCCATGGCCTGACCCCGGAGCA
AGTTGTGGCTATTGCGAGCCATGATGGCGGCAAGCAGGCGCTGGAAACCGTTCAGCGCCTGTTACCGGTG
CTGTGCCAAGCTCATGGTCTGACCCCGGAACAGGTGGTGGCCATTGCTTCCCATGATGGCGGTAAACAGG
CCCTGGAAACCGTTCAGCGTCTGCTTCCGGTGCTGTGCCAGGCCCATGGGCTGACCCCGGAACAAGTGGT
TGCTATTGCCAGCCACGATGGCGGCAAGCAGGCTCTGGAGACCGTTCAGCGCCTGCTTCCGGTGCTGTGC
CAGGCCCATGGCTTAACCCCGGAACAAGTTGTTGCTATTGCTAGTCATGATGGCGGTAAACAGGCGCTGG
AGACCGTTCAGCGTCTGTTACCGGTGCTGTGCCAGGCGCATGGCTTAACCCCGGAGCAGGTTGTTGCCAT
TGCCTCCAATATCGGCGGCAAGCAGGCTCTGGAAACCGTTCAGGCCCTGTTGCCGGTGCTGTGCCAGGCC
CATGGACTGACCCCGCAGCAAGTTGTTGCCATTGCCAGCAATGGCGGTGGCAAACAGGCGCTGGAAACTG
TTCAGCGCCTGCTCCCGGTGCTGTGCCAAGCGCATGGTCTGACCCCGCAGCAAGTGGTTGCTATTGCTAG
CAATGGTGGCGGTCGTCCGGCGCTGGAAAGCATTGTGGCTCAGCTGAGCCGTCCAGACCCGGCCCTGGCG
GCTCTGACCAACGATCACCTGGTGGCGCTGGCTTGCCTGGGCGGTCGTCCGGCCCTGGATGCGGTGAAGA
AAGGCCTGGGTGGATCCGGCAGCTACGCCCTGGGTCCGTATCAGATTAGCGCCCCGCAGCTGCCAGCTTA
CAATGGTCAGACCGTGGGTACCTTCTACTATGTGAACGACGCGGGCGGTCTGGAGAGCAAGGTGTTTAGC
AGCGGCGGTCCAACCCCGTACCCAAACTATGCCAATGCCGGTCATGTGGAGGGTCAGAGCGCCCTGTTCA
TGCGTGATAACGGCATCAGCGAGGGTCTGGTGTTCCACAACAACCCGGAAGGCACCTGCGGTTTTTGCGT
GAACATGACCGAGACCCTGCTGCCGGAAAACGCGAAAATGACCGTGGTGCCGCCGGAAGGTTCTGGCGGC
TCAACTAATCTGAGCGACATCATTGAGAAGGAGACTGGGAAACAGCTGGTCATTCAGGAGTCCATCCTGA
TGCTGCCTGAGGAGGTGGAGGAAGTGATCGGCAACAAGCCAGAGTCTGACATCCTGGTGCACACCGCCTA
CGACGAGTCCACAGATGAGAATGTGATGCTGCTGACCTCTGACGCCCCCGAGTATAAGCCTTGGGCCCTG
GTCATCCAGGATTCTAACGGCGAGAATAAGATCAAGATGCTGTGATAAACCACGATCGTTATGCTGATCA
TACCCTAATGATCCCAGCAAGATAATGTCCTGTCTTCTAAGATGTGCATCAAGCCTGGTACATACTGAAA
ACCCTATAAGGTCCTGGATAATTTTTGTTTGATTATTCATTGAAGAAACATTTATTTTCCAATTGTGTGA
AGTTTTTGACTGTTAATAAAAGAATCTGTCAACCATCAAACTTCTGAGGCGGAAAGAACCAGCTGGGGCT
CTAGGGGGTATCCCC
[124 nt withheld, positions 3446-3569]
C
[91 nt withheld, positions 3571-3661]
A
[49 nt withheld, positions 3663-3711]
CCTTTGACGTTGGAGTCCACGTTCTTT
[37 nt withheld, positions 3739-3775]
ACCCTATCTCGGTCTATTCTTTTGATTTATAAGGGATTTTGCCGATTTCGGCCTATTGGTTAAAAAATGA
GCTGATTTAACAAAAATTTAACGCGAATTAATTCTGTGGAATGTGTGTCAGTTAGGGTGTGGAAAGTCCC
CAGGCTCCCCAGCAGGCAGAAGTATGCAAAGCATGCATCTCAATTAGTCAGCAACCAGGTGTGGAAAGTC
CCCAGGCTCCCCAGCAGGCAGAAGTATGCAAAGCATGCATCTCAATTAGTCAGCAACCATAGTCCCGCCC
CTAACTCCGCCCATCCCGCCCCTAACTCCGCCCAGTTCCGCCCATTCTCCGCCCCATGGCTGACTAATTT
TTTTTATTTATGCAGAGGCCGAGGCCGCCTCTGCCTCTGAGCTATTCCAGAAGTAGTGAGGAGGCTTTTT
TGGAGGCCTAGGCTTTTGCAAAAAGCTCCCGGGAGCTTGTATATCCATTTTCGGATCTGATCAGCACGTG
TTGACAATTAATCATCGGCATAGTATATCGGCATAGTATAATACGACAAGGTGAGGAACTAAACCATGGC
CAAGCCTTTGTCTCAAGAAGAATCCACCCTCATTGAAAGAGCAACGGCTACAATCAACAGCATCCCCATC
TCTGAAGACTACAGCGTCGCCAGCGCAGCTCTCTCTAGCGACGGCCGCATCTTCACTGGTGTCAATGTAT
ATCATTTTACTGGGGGACCTTGTGCAGAACTCGTGGTGCTGGGCACTGCTGCTGCTGCGGCAGCTGGCAA
CCTGACTTGTATCGTCGCGATCGGAAATGAGAACAGGGGCATCTTGAGCCCCTGCGGACGGTGCCGACAG
GTGCTTCTCGATCTGCATCCTGGGATCAAAGCCATAGTGAAGGACAGTGATGGACAGCCGACGGCAGTTG
GGATTCGTGAATTGCTGCCCTCTGGTTATGTGTGGGAGGGCTAAGCACTTCGTGGCCGAGGAGCAGGACT
GACACGTGCTACGAGATTTCGATTCCACCGCCGCCTTCTATGAAAGGTTGGGCTTCGGAATCGTTTTCCG
GGACGCCGGCTGGATGATCCTCCAGCGCGGGGATCTCATGCTGGAGTTCTTCGCCCACCCCAACTTGTTT
ATTGCAGCTTATAATGGTTACAAATAAAGCAATAGCATCACAAATTTCACAAATAAAGCATTTTTTTCAC
TGCATTCTAGTTGTGGTTTGTCCAAACTCATCAATGTATCTTATCATGTCTGTATACCGTCGACCTCTAG
CTAGAGCTTGGCGTAATCATGGTCATAGCTGTTTCCTGTGTGAAATTGTTATCCGCTCACAATTCCACAC
AACATACGAGCCGGAAGCATAAAGTGTAAAGCCTGGGGTGCCTAATGAGTGAGCTAACTCACATTAATTG
CGTTGCGCTCACTGCCCGCTTTCCAGTCGGGAAACCTGTCGTGCCAGCTGCATTAATGAATCGGCCAACG
CGCGGGGAGAGGCGGTTTGCGTATTGGGCGCTCTTCCGCTTCCTCGCTCACTGACTCGCTGCGCTCGGTC
GTTCGGCTGCGGCGAGCGGTATCAGCTCACTCAAAGGCGGTAATACGGTTATCCACAGAATCAGGGGATA
ACGCAGGAAAGAACATGTGAGCAAAAGGCCAGCAAAAGGCCAGGAACCGTAAAAAGGCCGCGTTGCTGGC
GTTTTTCCATAGGCTCCGCCCCCCTGACGAGCATCACAAAAATCGACGCTCAAGTCAGAGGTGGCGAAAC
CCGACAGGACTATAAAGATACCAGGCGTTTCCCCCTGGAAGCTCCCTCGTGCGCTCTCCTGTTCCGACCC
TGCCGCTTACCGGATACCTGTCCGCCTTTCTCCCTTCGGGAAGCGTGGCGCTTTCTCATAGCTCACGCTG
TAGGTATCTCAGTTCGGTGTAGGTCGTTCGCTCCAAGCTGGGCTGTGTGCACGAACCCCCCGTTCAGCCC
GACCGCTGCGCCTTATCCGGTAACTATCGTCTTGAGTCCAACCCGGTAAGACACGACTTATCGCCACTGG
CAGCAGCCACTGGTAACAGGATTAGCAGAGCGAGGTATGTAGGCGGTGCTACAGAGTTCTTGAAGTGGTG
GCCTAACTACGGCTACACTAGAAGAACAGTATTTGGTATCTGCGCTCTGCTGAAGCCAGTTACCTTCGGA
AAAAGAGTTGGTAGCTCTTGATCCGGCAAACAAACCACCGCTGGTAGCGGTGGTTTTTTTGTTTGCAAGC
AGCAGATTACGCGCAGAAAAAAAGGATCTCAAGAAGATCCTTTGATCTTTTCTACGGGGTCTGACGCTCA
GTGGAACGAAAACTCACGTTAAGGGATTTTGGTCATGAGATTATCAAAAAGGATCTTCACCTAGATCCTT
TTAAATTAAAAATGAAGTTTTAAATCAATCTAAAGTATATATGAGTAAACTTGGTCTGACAGTTACCAAT
GCTTAATCAGTGAGGCACCTATCTCAGCGATCTGTCTATTTCGTTCATCCATAGTTGCCTGACTCCCCGT
CGTGTAGATAACTACGATACGGGAGGGCTTACCATCTGGCCCCAGTGCTGCAATGATACCGCGAGACCCA
CGCTCACCGGCTCCAGATTTATCAGCAATAAACCAGCCAGCCGGAAGGGCCGAGCGCAGAAGTGGTCCTG
CAACTTTATCCGCCTCCATCCAGTCTATTAATTGTTGCCGGGAAGCTAGAGTAAGTAGTTCGCCAGTTAA
TAGTTTGCGCAACGTTGTTGCCATTGCTACAGGCATCGTGGTGTCACGCTCGTCGTTTGGTATGGCTTCA
TTCAGCTCCGGTTCCCAACGATCAAGGCGAGTTACATGATCCCCCATGTTGTGCAAAAAAGCGGTTAGCT
CCTTCGGTCCTCCGATCGTTGTCAGAAGTAAGTTGGCCGCAGTGTTATCACTCATGGTTATGGCAGCACT
GCATAATTCTCTTACTGTCATGCCATCCGTAAGATGCTTTTCTGTGACTGGTGAGTACTCAACCAAGTCA
TTCTGAGAATAGTGTATGCGGCGACCGAGTTGCTCTTGCCCGGCGTCAATACGGGATAATACCGCGCCAC
ATAGCAGAACTTTAAAAGTGCTCATCATTGGAAAACGTTCTTCGGGGCGAAAACTCTCAAGGATCTTACC
GCTGTTGAGATCCAGTTCGATGTAACCCACTCGTGCACCCAACTGATCTTCAGCATCTTTTACTTTCACC
AGCGTTTCTGGGTGAGCAAAAACAGGAAGGCAAAATGCCGCAAAAAAGGGAATAAGGGCGACACGGAAAT
GTTGAATACTCATACTCTTCCTTTTTCAATATTATTGAAGCATTTATCAGGGTTATTGTCTCATGAGCGG
ATACATATTTGAATGTATTTAGAAAAATAAACAAATAGGGGTTCCGCGCACATTTCCCCGAAAAGTGCCA
CCTGACGTC
Features (pLannotate 1.2.2; 25 found; start..end, strand, type, name):
     28..80      -  misc_feature   bom (fragment): basis of mobility region from pBR322
    235..614     +  enhancer       CMV enhancer: human cytomegalovirus immediate early enhancer
    615..818     +  promoter       CMV promoter: human cytomegalovirus (CMV) immediate early promoter
    814..847     +  LTR            5' LTR (truncated) (fragment): truncated 5' long terminal repeat (LTR) from HIV-1
    863..881     +  promoter       T7 promoter: promoter for bacteriophage T7 RNA polymerase
    910..1008    +  CDS            SOD2 (fragment): SODM_HUMAN - Experimental evidence at protein level: Swiss-Prot protein existence level 1. Destroys superoxide anion radicals which are normally produced within the cells and which are toxic to biological systems. From Homo sapiens (Human).
   1096..1602    +  CDS            avrXa10 (fragment): AVX10_XANOO - Experimental evidence at protein level: Swiss-Prot protein existence level 1. Avirulence protein. Induces the hypersensitive response (HR)in rice plants carrying the resistance gene Xa10. Activity depends on the presence of the core repeat domains; replacement with repeat domains from other proteins (AvrBs3 of X.euvesicatoria (AC P14727) or AvrXa7 of this organism) does not elicit the HR. Probably acts as a transcription factor in its host plant (rice) to induce plant resistance or disease. From Xanthomonas oryzae pv. oryzae.
   2479..2598    +  CDS            avrBs3 (fragment): AVRB3_XANEU - Experimental evidence at protein level: Swiss-Prot protein existence level 1. Avirulence protein. Acts as a transcription factor in C.annuum plants. In susceptible plants lacking the Bs3 resistance gene induces expression of a number of genes, including genes homologous to a family of auxin-induced genes, alpha-expansin genes, pectate lyase, anthocyanidin glucoside rhamnosyl transferase and at least one transcription factor, UPA20. Their expression leads to plant hypertrophy in mesophyll cells, probably mainly mediated by UPA20 (PubMed:17962565). In resistant plants induces the h
   2599..2934    +  CDS            dddA (fragment): DDDA_BURC1 - Experimental evidence at protein level: Swiss-Prot protein existence level 1. Toxic component of a toxin-immunity protein module, which functions as a cellular contact-dependent growth inhibition (CDI) system. CDI modules allow bacteria to communicate with and inhibit the growth of closely related neighboring bacteria in a contact-dependent fashion. Bacteria that have this module inhibit or kill bacteria without it, giving them a growth advantage. Probably specifically inhibited by cognate immunity protein DddI (Probable). The C-terminal 163 residue fragment has double-stranded DN
   2944..3192    +  CDS            UGI: UNGI_BPPB2 - Experimental evidence at protein level: Swiss-Prot protein existence level 1. This protein binds specifically and reversibly to the host uracil-DNA glycosylase, preventing removal of uracil residues from PBS2 DNA by the host uracil-excision repair system. From Bacillus phage PBS2 (Bacteriophage PBS2).
   3404..3425    +  promoter       SV40 promoter (fragment): SV40 enhancer and early promoter
   3446..3874    +  rep_origin     f1 ori (sequence partly withheld): f1 bacteriophage origin of replication; arrow indicates direction of (+) strand synthesis
   3888..4217    +  promoter       SV40 promoter: SV40 enhancer and early promoter
   4265..4312    +  promoter       EM7 promoter: synthetic bacterial promoter&nbsp
   4331..4729    +  CDS            BSD: blasticidin S deaminase; Aspergillus terreus BSD; confers resistance to blasticidin
   4730..4757    +  CDS            BleoR (fragment): antibiotic-binding protein; Sh ble from Streptoalloteichus hindustanus; confers resistance to bleomycin, phleomycin, and Zeocin™
   4767..4892    +  CDS            ble (fragment): BLE_KLEPN - Experimental evidence at protein level: Swiss-Prot protein existence level 1. Binding protein with a strong affinity to the bleomycin family of antibiotics. Binds to CL990; an antimitotic-antibiotic compound. From Klebsiella pneumoniae.
   4887..5008    +  polyA_signal   SV40 poly(A) signal: SV40 polyadenylation signal
   5081..5097    -  protein_bind   lac operator: The lac repressor binds to the lac operator to inhibit transcription in E. coli. This inhibition can be relieved by adding lactose or isopropyl-β-D-thiogalactopyranoside (IPTG). lac repressor encoded by lacI
   5105..5135    -  promoter       lac promoter: promoter for the E. coli lac operon
   5150..5171    -  protein_bind   CAP binding site: CAP binding activates transcription in the presence of cAMP. E. coli catabolite activator protein
   5184..5276    -  CDS            lacI (fragment): lac repressor; lacI; The lac repressor binds to the lac operator to inhibit transcription in E. coli. This inhibition can be relieved by adding lactose or isopropyl-β-D-thiogalactopyranoside (IPTG).
   5459..6047    -  rep_origin     ori: high-copy-number ColE1/pMB1/pBR322/pUC origin of replication
   6218..7078    -  CDS            AmpR: β-lactamase; bla; confers resistance to ampicillin, carbenicillin, and related antibiotics
   7079..7183    -  promoter       AmpR promoter: bla
