[The description below was written by a language model from this plasmid's Addgene catalogue record and pLannotate feature annotations shown in this document.]
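Description:
ND6-DdCBE-left side TALE is a 7.2 kb mammalian expression plasmid on a pCMV backbone that encodes one half of a split, TALE-guided mitochondrial cytosine base editor (DdCBE) directed at the mitochondrial ND6 gene. It is propagated in E. coli through a high-copy ColE1/pUC-type origin with ampicillin selection (AmpR under its own bla promoter). It also carries an f1 origin. The feature table shows an SV40 early promoter/EM7 promoter cassette driving blasticidin S deaminase, followed by an SV40 poly(A) signal, which could in principle allow blasticidin selection in mammalian cells. Short bleomycin-resistance and lac-region fragments appear to be backbone remnants.

The payload is driven by the CMV immediate-early enhancer and promoter, with a T7 promoter just upstream of the coding region. According to the insert name, the open reading frame begins with the SOD2 mitochondrial targeting sequence, which directs import of the protein into the mitochondrial matrix. A 3x-HA epitope tag for detection comes next (named in the insert, not annotated). It is followed by a TALE array programmed for the left-hand ND6 target site, detected in the annotation as avrXa10- and avrBs3-like flanking fragments. The array is fused to the N-terminal portion of the DddA double-stranded DNA cytidine deaminase toxin domain, split at G1397, and to a uracil glycosylase inhibitor (UGI) that blocks excision of the uracil product. The transcript ends in the SOD2 3'UTR, which is also unannotated.

The split DddAtox half is intended to be inactive on its own. Deaminase activity is reconstituted only when this plasmid is co-expressed with a partner right-side TALE construct carrying the complementary half, with both proteins bound at adjacent sites on mitochondrial DNA. This allows CRISPR-free C•G-to-T•A editing.
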