Addgene plasmid #157842: ND6-DdCBE-left side TALE
Purpose: expresses left-side TALE–DddAtox half of ND6-DdCBE in mammalian cells
Depositing lab: David Liu. Depositing organization: Broad Institute. Publication: A bacterial cytidine deaminase toxin enables CRISPR-free mitochondrial base editing. Mok BY, de Moraes MH, Zeng J, Bosch DE, Kotrys AV, Raguram A, Hsu F, Radey MC, Peterson SB, Mootha VK, Mougous JD, Liu DR. Nature. 2020 Jul 8. pii: 10.1038/s41586-020-2477-4. doi: 10.1038/s41586-020-2477-4. PubMed 32641830.
Backbone
  Vector backbone: pCMV
  Vector type: Mammalian Expression
Growth in bacteria
  Bacterial resistance: Ampicillin, 100 μg/mL
  Growth temperature: 37°C
  Growth strain: Mach1
  Copy number: Unknown
Gene/Insert
  Gene/Insert name: SOD2 MTS–3x-HA–ND6 left tale–G1397 DddA-N–UGI–SOD2 3'UTR
Terms and licenses: Academic/Nonprofit Terms; Industry Terms: Not Available to Industry
How to cite: ND6-DdCBE-left side TALE was a gift from David Liu (Addgene plasmid # 157842 ; http://n2t.net/addgene:157842 ; RRID:Addgene_157842)
